>Addgene plasmid #10714 | 1432 pcDNA3 flag MAGI1c | addgene partial sequence | sequence record 17663 | T7 5'-TAATACGACTCACTATAGGG-3'
GACGATGACAAGGGCGATTACAAAGACGATGACGATAAATCGAAAGTGATCCAGAAGAAGAACCACTGGA
CTGGCCGCGTTCACGAGTGCACCGTGAAGCGGGGACCCCAGGGCGAGCTGGGGGTGACGGTCCTGGGGGG
CGCGGAGCATGGGGAGTTTCCGTACGTGGGGGCGGTGGCGGCGGCCGAGGCGGCGGGGCTTCCCGGCGGT
GGCGAGGGGCCGAAGCTGGCCGAAGGTGAGCTGCTGCTGGAGGTGCAGGGGGTCCGGGTGTCCGGCTTGC
CCCGCTATGACGTGCTGGGAGTCATCGACAGCTGCAAGGAGGCCGTCACCTTCAAAGCCGTCAGACAAGG
AGGAAGGCTCAACAAGGACCTACGACATTTCCTCAACCAACGGTTCCAGAAGGGGTCTCCAGATCATGAG
CTCCAGCAGACCATAAGGGACAACCTCTACCGCCATGCTGTGCCTTGCACAACCCGGTCTCCCAGAGAAG
GAGAAGTGCCTGGCGTGGATTACAGCTTTCTGACTGTGAAGGAGTTCTTGGACCTCGAGCAGAGCGGGAC
CCTGTTGGAAGTCGGCACCTATGAAGGAAACTATTATGGGACACCCAAACCTCCCAGCCAGCCAGTCAGT
GGGAAAGTGATCACGACGGAAGCCTTGCACAGCCTGCAGTCTG
