[The description below was written by a language model from this plasmid's Addgene catalogue record.]
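Description:
1432 pcDNA3 flag MAGI1c is a mammalian expression plasmid built on the Invitrogen pcDNA3 backbone (about 5.4 kb without insert). It carries mouse MAGI-1 (Magi1), and the construct name indicates the MAGI1c form. The insert is listed at roughly 6 kb and was placed between the HindIII and EcoRI sites of the polylinker, both of which remain intact. A FLAG epitope is fused to the N terminus of the protein, so it can be detected or immunoprecipitated with anti-FLAG antibodies. The record does not name the promoter and includes no feature table. Standard pcDNA3 drives inserts from the CMV immediate-early promoter, with a T7 promoter just upstream of the cloning site, which fits the listed T7 sequencing primer. The depositor refers users to the author's map for further cloning details.

The plasmid is maintained in E. coli at high copy number under ampicillin selection. In mammalian cells, the backbone's neomycin resistance cassette allows G418 selection of stable transfectants, and the plasmid can also be used for transient expression.

MAGI-1 is a membrane-associated guanylate kinase family scaffold protein containing multiple PDZ and WW domains. The associated publication concerns how phosphorylation of the PTEN C-terminal tail prevents PTEN from being recruited into a protein complex. This suggests the construct was used to express tagged MAGI-1 for interaction or co-precipitation studies with PTEN, although the record does not describe specific experiments. More generally, it is suited to overexpressing epitope-tagged MAGI-1 in cultured mammalian cells for localisation, binding and signalling studies.
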