Addgene plasmid #10714: 1432 pcDNA3 flag MAGI1c
Depositing lab: William Sellers. Publication: Phosphorylation of the PTEN tail acts as an inhibitory switch by preventing its recruitment into a protein complex. Vazquez F, Grossman SR, Takahashi Y, Rokas MV, Nakamura N, Sellers WR. J Biol Chem. 2001 Dec 28. 276(52):48627-30. 10.1074/jbc.C100556200 PubMed 11707428.
Backbone
  Vector backbone: pcDNA3
  Backbone manufacturer: Invitrogen
  Backbone size w/o insert (bp): 5446
  Vector type: Mammalian Expression
  Selectable markers: Neomycin (select with G418)
Growth in bacteria
  Bacterial resistance: Ampicillin, 100 μg/mL
  Growth temperature: 37°C
  Growth strain: DH5alpha
  Copy number: High Copy
Gene/Insert
  Gene/Insert name: MAGI-1 (alt name: MAGI1)
  Species: M. musculus (mouse)
  Insert size (bp): 6000
  Entrez Gene: Magi1 (a.k.a. AIP3, BAP1, Baiap1, Gukmi1, MAGI1c, Magi-1, TNRC19, WWP3, mKIAA4129)
  Tag / fusion protein: flag (N terminal on insert)
  Cloning method: Restriction Enzyme; 5′ cloning site HindIII (not destroyed); 3′ cloning site EcoRI (not destroyed)
  Sequencing primers: 5′ T7
Terms and licenses: Academic/Nonprofit Terms; Industry Terms: Not Available to Industry
Depositor comments: See author's map for cloning details.
How to cite: 1432 pcDNA3 flag MAGI1c was a gift from William Sellers (Addgene plasmid # 10714 ; http://n2t.net/addgene:10714 ; RRID:Addgene_10714)
