LOCUS       Exported 9835 bp ds-DNA circular SYN 12-MAY-2021
DEFINITION  synthetic circular DNA
ACCESSION   .
VERSION     .
KEYWORDS    1432 pcDNA3 flag MAGI1c
SOURCE      synthetic DNA construct
  ORGANISM  synthetic DNA construct
REFERENCE   1 (bases 1 to 9835)
  AUTHORS   Vazquez F, Grossman SR, Takahashi Y, Rokas MV, Nakamura N, Sellers
            WR
  TITLE     Phosphorylation of the PTEN tail acts as an inhibitory switch by
            preventing its recruitment into a protein complex.
  JOURNAL   J Biol Chem. 2001 Dec 28. 276(52):48627-30.
  PUBMED    11707428
REFERENCE   2 (bases 1 to 9835)
  AUTHORS   .
  TITLE     Direct Submission
  JOURNAL   Exported May 12, 2021 from SnapGene Server 1.1.58
            http://www.snapgene.com
FEATURES             Location/Qualifiers
     source          1..9835
                     /organism="synthetic DNA construct"
                     /mol_type="other DNA"
     enhancer        173..552
                     /label=CMV enhancer
                     /note="human cytomegalovirus immediate early enhancer"
     promoter        553..756
                     /label=CMV promoter
                     /note="human cytomegalovirus (CMV) immediate early
                     promoter"
     primer_bind     707..727
                     /label=CMV-F
                     /note="Human CMV immediate early promoter, forward primer"
     primer_bind     801..820
                     /label=T7
                     /note="T7 promoter, forward primer"
     promoter        801..819
                     /label=T7 promoter
                     /note="promoter for bacteriophage T7 RNA polymerase"
     CDS             845..868
                     /codon_start=1
                     /product="FLAG(R) epitope tag, followed by an enterokinase
                     cleavage site"
                     /label=FLAG
                     /translation="DYKDDDDK"
     CDS             872..895
                     /codon_start=1
                     /product="FLAG(R) epitope tag, followed by an enterokinase
                     cleavage site"
                     /label=FLAG
                     /translation="DYKDDDDK"
     promoter        complement(5326..5344)
                     /label=SP6 promoter
                     /note="promoter for bacteriophage SP6 RNA polymerase"
     primer_bind     complement(5327..5344)
                     /label=SP6
                     /note="SP6 promoter, forward primer"
     primer_bind     complement(5364..5381)
                     /label=BGH-rev
                     /note="Bovine growth hormone terminator, reverse primer.
                     Also called BGH reverse"
     polyA_signal    5370..5594
                     /label=bGH poly(A) signal
                     /note="bovine growth hormone polyadenylation signal"
     rep_origin      5640..6068
                     /direction=RIGHT
                     /label=f1 ori
                     /note="f1 bacteriophage origin of replication; arrow
                     indicates direction of (+) strand synthesis"
     primer_bind     complement(5727..5746)
                     /label=F1ori-R
                     /note="F1 origin, reverse primer"
     primer_bind     5937..5958
                     /label=F1ori-F
                     /note="F1 origin, forward primer"
     primer_bind     complement(6077..6097)
                     /label=pBABE 3'
                     /note="SV40 enhancer, reverse primer for pBABE vectors"
     promoter        6082..6411
                     /label=SV40 promoter
                     /note="SV40 enhancer and early promoter"
     rep_origin      6262..6397
                     /label=SV40 ori
                     /note="SV40 origin of replication"
     primer_bind     6324..6343
                     /label=SV40pro-F
                     /note="SV40 promoter/origin, forward primer"
     CDS             6478..7272
                     /codon_start=1
                     /gene="aph(3')-II (or nptII)"
                     /product="aminoglycoside phosphotransferase from Tn5"
                     /label=NeoR/KanR
                     /note="confers resistance to neomycin, kanamycin, and G418
                     (Geneticin(R))"
                     /translation="MIEQDGLHAGSPAAWVERLFGYDWAQQTIGCSDAAVFRLSAQGRP
                     VLFVKTDLSGALNELQDEAARLSWLATTGVPCAAVLDVVTEAGRDWLLLGEVPGQDLLS
                     SHLAPAEKVSIMADAMRRLHTLDPATCPFDHQAKHRIERARTRMEAGLVDQDDLDEEHQ
                     GLAPAELFARLKARMPDGEDLVVTHGDACLPNIMVENGRFSGFIDCGRLGVADRYQDIA
                     LATRDIAEELGGEWADRFLVLYGIAAPDSQRIAFYRLLDEFF"
     primer_bind     complement(6532..6551)
                     /label=Neo-R
                     /note="Neomycin resistance gene, reverse primer"
     primer_bind     7142..7161
                     /label=Neo-F
                     /note="Neomycin resistance gene, forward primer"
     polyA_signal    7446..7567
                     /label=SV40 poly(A) signal
                     /note="SV40 polyadenylation signal"
     primer_bind     complement(7483..7502)
                     /label=SV40pA-R
                     /note="SV40 polyA, reverse primer"
     primer_bind     7537..7556
                     /label=EBV-rev
                     /note="SV40 polyA terminator, reverse primer"
     primer_bind     complement(7616..7632)
                     /label=M13 rev
                     /note="common sequencing primer, one of multiple similar
                     variants"
     primer_bind     complement(7616..7632)
                     /label=M13 Reverse
                     /note="In lacZ gene. Also called M13-rev"
     primer_bind     complement(7629..7651)
                     /label=M13/pUC Reverse
                     /note="In lacZ gene"
     protein_bind    7640..7656
                     /label=lac operator
                     /bound_moiety="lac repressor encoded by lacI"
                     /note="The lac repressor binds to the lac operator to
                     inhibit transcription in E. coli. This inhibition can be
                     relieved by adding lactose or
                     isopropyl-beta-D-thiogalactopyranoside (IPTG)."
     promoter        complement(7664..7694)
                     /label=lac promoter
                     /note="promoter for the E. coli lac operon"
     protein_bind    7709..7730
                     /label=CAP binding site
                     /bound_moiety="E. coli catabolite activator protein"
                     /note="CAP binding activates transcription in the presence
                     of cAMP."
     primer_bind     complement(7847..7864)
                     /label=L4440
                     /note="L4440 vector, forward primer"
     rep_origin      complement(8018..8606)
                     /direction=LEFT
                     /label=ori
                     /note="high-copy-number ColE1/pMB1/pBR322/pUC origin of
                     replication"
     primer_bind     complement(8098..8117)
                     /label=pBR322ori-F
                     /note="pBR322 origin, forward primer"
     CDS             complement(8777..9637)
                     /codon_start=1
                     /gene="bla"
                     /product="beta-lactamase"
                     /label=AmpR
                     /note="confers resistance to ampicillin, carbenicillin, and
                     related antibiotics"
                     /translation="MSIQHFRVALIPFFAAFCLPVFAHPETLVKVKDAEDQLGARVGYI
                     ELDLNSGKILESFRPEERFPMMSTFKVLLCGAVLSRIDAGQEQLGRRIHYSQNDLVEYS
                     PVTEKHLTDGMTVRELCSAAITMSDNTAANLLLTTIGGPKELTAFLHNMGDHVTRLDRW
                     EPELNEAIPNDERDTTMPVAMATTLRKLLTGELLTLASRQQLIDWMEADKVAGPLLRSA
                     LPAGWFIADKSGAGERGSRGIIAALGPDGKPSRIVVIYTTGSQATMDERNRQIAEIGAS
                     LIKHW"
     primer_bind     9400..9419
                     /label=Amp-R
                     /note="Ampicillin resistance gene, reverse primer"
     promoter        complement(9638..9742)
                     /gene="bla"
                     /label=AmpR promoter
     primer_bind     complement(9817..1)
                     /label=pRS-marker
                     /note="pRS vectors, use to sequence yeast selectable
                     marker"
ORIGIN
        1 gcatagttaa gccagtatct gctccctgct tgtgtgttgg aggtcgctga gtagtgcgcg
       61 agcaaaattt aagctacaac aaggcaaggc ttgaccgaca attgcatgaa gaatctgctt
      121 agggttaggc gttttgcgct gcttcgcgat gtacgggcca gatatacgcg ttgacattga
      181 ttattgacta gttattaata gtaatcaatt acggggtcat tagttcatag cccatatatg
      241 gagttccgcg ttacataact tacggtaaat ggcccgcctg gctgaccgcc caacgacccc
      301 cgcccattga cgtcaataat gacgtatgtt cccatagtaa cgccaatagg gactttccat
      361 tgacgtcaat gggtggagta tttacggtaa actgcccact tggcagtaca tcaagtgtat
      421 catatgccaa gtacgccccc tattgacgtc aatgacggta aatggcccgc ctggcattat
      481 gcccagtaca tgaccttatg ggactttcct acttggcagt acatctacgt attagtcatc
      541 gctattacca tggtgatgcg gttttggcag tacatcaatg ggcgtggata gcggtttgac
      601 tcacggggat ttccaagtct ccaccccatt gacgtcaatg ggagtttgtt ttggcaccaa
      661 aatcaacggg actttccaaa atgtcgtaac aactccgccc cattgacgca aatgggcggt
      721 aggcgtgtac ggtgggaggt ctatataagc agagctctct ggctaactag agaacccact
      781 gcttactggc ttatcgaaat taatacgact cactataggg agacccaagc ttctcatcat
      841 gggcgactat aaggatgacg atgacaaggg cgattacaaa gacgatgacg ataaatcgaa
      901 agtgatccag aagaagaacc actggactgg ccgcgttcac gagtgcaccg tgaagcgggg
      961 accccagggc gagctggggg tgacggtcct ggggggcgcg gagcatgggg agtttccgta
     1021 cgtgggggcg gtggcggcgg ccgaggcggc ggggcttccc ggcggtggcg aggggccgaa
     1081 gctggccgaa ggtgagctgc tgctggaggt gcagggggtc cgggtgtccg gcttgccccg
     1141 ctatgacgtg ctgggagtca tcgacagctg caaggaggcc gtcaccttca aagccgtcag
     1201 acaaggagga aggctcaaca aggacctacg acatttcctc aaccaacggt tccagaaggg
     1261 gtctccagat catgagctcc agcagaccat aagggacaac ctctaccgcc atgctgtgcc
     1321 ttgcacaacc cggtctccca gagaaggaga agtgcctggc gtggattaca gctttctgac
     1381 tgtgaaggag ttcttggacc tcgagcagag cgggaccctg ttggaagtcg gcacctatga
     1441 aggaaactat tatgggacac ccaaacctcc cagccagcca gtcagtggga aagtgatcac
     1501 gacggatgcc ttgcacagcc tgcagtctgg ctccaaacag tcgaccccta agcgaacaaa
     1561 gtcctacaat gatatgcaaa atgctggcat agtccacccg gagaatgagg aggaggagga
     1621 tgtccctgaa atgaacagta gctttacagc cgactctgga gaccaggacg agcacactct
     1681 ccaagaagca acgctcccac ctgtgaatag tagcatcctc gctgctccca tcacggaccc
     1741 ttctcagaag ttccctcagt acctacctct ttctgcagag gataatttag gtcctctacc
     1801 tgaaaactgg gagatggcct atactgaaaa tggagaagtc tatttcatag accacaacac
     1861 gaaaacaaca tcatggttag accctcggtg cctgaacaaa cagcagaagc ctctggaaga
     1921 atgtgaagat gatgagttgc ctgctggctg ggaaaagatt gaagaccctg tctacggtgt
     1981 ctactatgta gaccacatca acaggaagac gcaatatgaa aacccagtcc tagaagccaa
     2041 acggaagaaa cagcttgaac agcagcagca acagcagcag cctcagccac cgcagccaga
     2101 agagtggaca gaggatcatg catctgttgt gcctcctgtt gctccttccc atcccccgag
     2161 caatccggag ccagccaggg aaactccact tcagggcaaa ccttttttta caagaaaccc
     2221 ctctgagctg aaaggcaagt tcattcacac gaagctacgg aaaagcagcc gaggctttgg
     2281 cttcacggtg gttggaggag acgagcctga tgagttcctg cagatcaaga gcctcgtcct
     2341 cgatggtcct gccgcactgg atggcaagat ggagacaggg gatgtaattg tgagtgtgaa
     2401 tgacacctgt gttttgggac acacacatgc tcaagttgtg aaaatcttcc agtccattcc
     2461 cattggtgcc agtgtggacc ttgaactctg cagaggttat ccattgcctt ttgacccgga
     2521 tgaccctaat acaagtttag tgacctcggt ggccattttg gacaaagaac caattattgt
     2581 aaatggacaa gagacctacg attcaccagc gagccacagt agtaaaacag gcaaagtcag
     2641 cagcatgaag gacgccaggc caagcagccc tgctgatgtg gcttccaaca gctctcatgg
     2701 ttaccccaac gacacagtct ccttggcttc ctccatagcc acccagccag agctaataac
     2761 tgttcacata gtcaaagggc caatgggatt tggctttacg atcgcagaca gtcccggtgg
     2821 gggtggccaa agagtgaaac agattgttga cagtccacgc tgcagaggcc tcaaagaagg
     2881 ggatcttatc gtggaggtga ataagaagaa cgtgcaggcc ctgacgcaca atcaagtcgt
     2941 ggatatgctg attgaatgtc ccaagggaag tgaggtcaca ctgttggtgc agcgaggagg
     3001 gctaccagtt cccaagaaga gcccaaagtc gccactggag aggaaagaca gccagaatag
     3061 ctcccagcac agcgtctcca gccaccggag cctgcacact gcgtccccga gccacggcat
     3121 acaggtgctc cctgagtacc tacctgcaga cgcccctgct ccagatcaga ccgacagctc
     3181 tgggcagaaa aagccagatc cttttaaaat ctgggcccag tccaggagca tgtatgaaaa
     3241 ccgacttcca gattaccagg aacaggacat cttcctctgg agaaaagaaa ccggatttgg
     3301 atttaggatt ctgggtggaa atgaaccagg ggaacccatt tatatcggtc acatcgtacc
     3361 gctgggtgct gctgacacag acggccgcct gaggtctgga gatgaattaa tctgtgtgga
     3421 tgggacacca gtaattggga aatcacacca gctcgtggtc cagcttatgc aacaagctgc
     3481 caagcaaggc catgtcaatc tcacagtgag gcggaaagtg gtctttgccg tccccaaagc
     3541 agagaatgag gtgccctcac cagcctcatc acaccacagt agcaaccagc ccgcgtccct
     3601 gacggaggag aaacgcacac cgcaaggcag ccagaactct ctgaacactg tgagctctgg
     3661 cagcggcagc accagtggca ttggcagtgg tggcggcggg ggcagcggtg tggtgagcgc
     3721 tgtgctgcag ccctatgatg tggagattcg gcgtggggag aacgagggct ttgggtttgt
     3781 catcgtgtcc tccgtgagca ggcccgaagc gggcacaacc ttcgagtcct caaatgccac
     3841 gctgctgact aatgctgaga agattgccac catcaccacc actcatgccc cctctcagca
     3901 ggggacccag gaaacaagga ccaccaccaa accaaagcag gattctcagt ttgagttcaa
     3961 aggaccgcag gctgcacagg agcaagattt ctacactgtg gaattggaaa gaggggccaa
     4021 gggatttggc tttagtcttc gagggggccg agaatataac atggatcttt atgttctgcg
     4081 cttggcagag gatggtcctg cagaaagatg tgggaagatg aggattggcg atgaaattct
     4141 agagatcaat ggtgagacca ccaaaaacat gaaacactct cgggccatag aactgatcaa
     4201 gaatggcggc cgcagggtcc gtctgtttct gcggcgggga gacggctcag tcccagaata
     4261 tgcgatgatc cctcctaaaa tcgctgcatg tatgagaaat gaaaagctcg gggaggcttg
     4321 cttctacctt atgggccata atcaaactac gaccccagca gcgacaggaa cggcccctcc
     4381 accggtgcac aaggtgttcc ggaagtgagg ccggggccgc cagaccacag accgcatcca
     4441 gccttggagt ccagttaccc acccgaactt cacaaatcat cacaacatgc cgaaaagcga
     4501 gcacacgcga aggatccaaa aggcaacagg gagcacagca aacaacccaa cgaacatcac
     4561 acctggaatg gaacttctag aaaaacagga cagcggggca tgccggccca aagaccggcc
     4621 acccgacgca tggagagagg cgcagccaga gcggacagcc accaatggtt caaagaggag
     4681 gtcaccggag aagcgcaggg aaggcacccg cagcgctgac aacactttgg aaagaaggga
     4741 gaagcatgag aagagaagag agatatctcc cgagaggaag cgagagcgtt cacccacccg
     4801 gagaaaagat agctccccga gccgccggcg gaggtccctc gaaagactcc tggatcaaag
     4861 acggtcccca gagcgcagaa gagggggctc ccccgagagg agagccaaat ccaccgacag
     4921 gaggagggcc aggtcccctg agcgcaggcg agagcggtca ctggacaaaa ggaaccggga
     4981 cgacaaggtt ggccaccgag aaagagagga ggctggtctg aagctggaag cggggagaag
     5041 cccccgaaat cccccagagc agagaaggcg gccttacaaa gaatgtagca ccgacctcag
     5101 catctgagac tcagcattgc aacctttacc gtgtcaaagg ttctaagagg aaggtcgcaa
     5161 aacgaaatca tttagtttct tacctgagga agcatctgac acctgatagt cctaagaata
     5221 gtaacgaaca ttttatgcat ctgaaatctt ataaggaaaa atatggaatt ctgcagatat
     5281 ccatcacact ggcggccgct cgagcatgca tctagagggc cctattctat agtgtcacct
     5341 aaatgctaga gctcgctgat cagcctcgac tgtgccttct agttgccagc catctgttgt
     5401 ttgcccctcc cccgtgcctt ccttgaccct ggaaggtgcc actcccactg tcctttccta
     5461 ataaaatgag gaaattgcat cgcattgtct gagtaggtgt cattctattc tggggggtgg
     5521 ggtggggcag gacagcaagg gggaggattg ggaagacaat agcaggcatg ctggggatgc
     5581 ggtgggctct atggcttctg aggcggaaag aaccagctgg ggctctaggg ggtatccccn
     5641 nnnnnnnnnn nnnnnnnnnn nnnnnnnnnn nnnnnnnnnn nnnnnnnnnn nnnnnnnnnn
     5701 nnnnnnnnnn nnnnnnnnnn nnnnnnnnnn nnnnnnnnnn nnnnnnnnnn nnnnnnnnnn
     5761 nnncnnnnnn nnnnnnnnnn nnnnnnnnnn nnnnnnnnnn nnnnnnnnnn nnnnnnnnnn
     5821 nnnnnnnnnn nnnnnnnnnn nnnnnnnnnn nnnnnannnn nnnnnnnnnn nnnnnnnnnn
     5881 nnnnnnnnnn nnnnnnnnnn nnnnnccttt gacgttggag tccacgttct ttaatagtgg
     5941 actcttgttc caaactggaa caacactcaa ccctatctcg gtctattctt ttgatttata
     6001 agggattttg ccgatttcgg cctattggtt aaaaaatgag ctgatttaac aaaaatttaa
     6061 cgcgaattaa ttctgtggaa tgtgtgtcag ttagggtgtg gaaagtcccc aggctcccca
     6121 gcaggcagaa gtatgcaaag catgcatctc aattagtcag caaccaggtg tggaaagtcc
     6181 ccaggctccc cagcaggcag aagtatgcaa agcatgcatc tcaattagtc agcaaccata
     6241 gtcccgcccc taactccgcc catcccgccc ctaactccgc ccagttccgc ccattctccg
     6301 ccccatggct gactaatttt ttttatttat gcagaggccg aggccgcctc tgcctctgag
     6361 ctattccaga agtagtgagg aggctttttt ggaggcctag gcttttgcaa aaagctcccg
     6421 ggagcttgta tatccatttt cggatctgat caagagacag gatgaggatc gtttcgcatg
     6481 attgaacaag atggattgca cgcaggttct ccggccgctt gggtggagag gctattcggc
     6541 tatgactggg cacaacagac aatcggctgc tctgatgccg ccgtgttccg gctgtcagcg
     6601 caggggcgcc cggttctttt tgtcaagacc gacctgtccg gtgccctgaa tgaactgcag
     6661 gacgaggcag cgcggctatc gtggctggcc acgacgggcg ttccttgcgc agctgtgctc
     6721 gacgttgtca ctgaagcggg aagggactgg ctgctattgg gcgaagtgcc ggggcaggat
     6781 ctcctgtcat ctcaccttgc tcctgccgag aaagtatcca tcatggctga tgcaatgcgg
     6841 cggctgcata cgcttgatcc ggctacctgc ccattcgacc accaagcgaa acatcgcatc
     6901 gagcgagcac gtactcggat ggaagccggt cttgtcgatc aggatgatct ggacgaagag
     6961 catcaggggc tcgcgccagc cgaactgttc gccaggctca aggcgcgcat gcccgacggc
     7021 gaggatctcg tcgtgaccca tggcgatgcc tgcttgccga atatcatggt ggaaaatggc
     7081 cgcttttctg gattcatcga ctgtggccgg ctgggtgtgg cggaccgcta tcaggacata
     7141 gcgttggcta cccgtgatat tgctgaagag cttggcggcg aatgggctga ccgcttcctc
     7201 gtgctttacg gtatcgccgc tcccgattcg cagcgcatcg ccttctatcg ccttcttgac
     7261 gagttcttct gagcgggact ctggggttcg aaatgaccga ccaagcgacg cccaacctgc
     7321 catcacgaga tttcgattcc accgccgcct tctatgaaag gttgggcttc ggaatcgttt
     7381 tccgggacgc cggctggatg atcctccagc gcggggatct catgctggag ttcttcgccc
     7441 accccaactt gtttattgca gcttataatg gttacaaata aagcaatagc atcacaaatt
     7501 tcacaaataa agcatttttt tcactgcatt ctagttgtgg tttgtccaaa ctcatcaatg
     7561 tatcttatca tgtctgtata ccgtcgacct ctagctagag cttggcgtaa tcatggtcat
     7621 agctgtttcc tgtgtgaaat tgttatccgc tcacaattcc acacaacata cgagccggaa
     7681 gcataaagtg taaagcctgg ggtgcctaat gagtgagcta actcacatta attgcgttgc
     7741 gctcactgcc cgctttccag tcgggaaacc tgtcgtgcca gctgcattaa tgaatcggcc
     7801 aacgcgcggg gagaggcggt ttgcgtattg ggcgctcttc cgcttcctcg ctcactgact
     7861 cgctgcgctc ggtcgttcgg ctgcggcgag cggtatcagc tcactcaaag gcggtaatac
     7921 ggttatccac agaatcaggg gataacgcag gaaagaacat gtgagcaaaa ggccagcaaa
     7981 aggccaggaa ccgtaaaaag gccgcgttgc tggcgttttt ccataggctc cgcccccctg
     8041 acgagcatca caaaaatcga cgctcaagtc agaggtggcg aaacccgaca ggactataaa
     8101 gataccaggc gtttccccct ggaagctccc tcgtgcgctc tcctgttccg accctgccgc
     8161 ttaccggata cctgtccgcc tttctccctt cgggaagcgt ggcgctttct catagctcac
     8221 gctgtaggta tctcagttcg gtgtaggtcg ttcgctccaa gctgggctgt gtgcacgaac
     8281 cccccgttca gcccgaccgc tgcgccttat ccggtaacta tcgtcttgag tccaacccgg
     8341 taagacacga cttatcgcca ctggcagcag ccactggtaa caggattagc agagcgaggt
     8401 atgtaggcgg tgctacagag ttcttgaagt ggtggcctaa ctacggctac actagaagaa
     8461 cagtatttgg tatctgcgct ctgctgaagc cagttacctt cggaaaaaga gttggtagct
     8521 cttgatccgg caaacaaacc accgctggta gcggtggttt ttttgtttgc aagcagcaga
     8581 ttacgcgcag aaaaaaagga tctcaagaag atcctttgat cttttctacg gggtctgacg
     8641 ctcagtggaa cgaaaactca cgttaaggga ttttggtcat gagattatca aaaaggatct
     8701 tcacctagat ccttttaaat taaaaatgaa gttttaaatc aatctaaagt atatatgagt
     8761 aaacttggtc tgacagttac caatgcttaa tcagtgaggc acctatctca gcgatctgtc
     8821 tatttcgttc atccatagtt gcctgactcc ccgtcgtgta gataactacg atacgggagg
     8881 gcttaccatc tggccccagt gctgcaatga taccgcgaga cccacgctca ccggctccag
     8941 atttatcagc aataaaccag ccagccggaa gggccgagcg cagaagtggt cctgcaactt
     9001 tatccgcctc catccagtct attaattgtt gccgggaagc tagagtaagt agttcgccag
     9061 ttaatagttt gcgcaacgtt gttgccattg ctacaggcat cgtggtgtca cgctcgtcgt
     9121 ttggtatggc ttcattcagc tccggttccc aacgatcaag gcgagttaca tgatccccca
     9181 tgttgtgcaa aaaagcggtt agctccttcg gtcctccgat cgttgtcaga agtaagttgg
     9241 ccgcagtgtt atcactcatg gttatggcag cactgcataa ttctcttact gtcatgccat
     9301 ccgtaagatg cttttctgtg actggtgagt actcaaccaa gtcattctga gaatagtgta
     9361 tgcggcgacc gagttgctct tgcccggcgt caatacggga taataccgcg ccacatagca
     9421 gaactttaaa agtgctcatc attggaaaac gttcttcggg gcgaaaactc tcaaggatct
     9481 taccgctgtt gagatccagt tcgatgtaac ccactcgtgc acccaactga tcttcagcat
     9541 cttttacttt caccagcgtt tctgggtgag caaaaacagg aaggcaaaat gccgcaaaaa
     9601 agggaataag ggcgacacgg aaatgttgaa tactcatact cttccttttt caatattatt
     9661 gaagcattta tcagggttat tgtctcatga gcggatacat atttgaatgt atttagaaaa
     9721 ataaacaaat aggggttccg cgcacatttc cccgaaaagt gccacctgac gtcgacggat
     9781 cgggagatct cccgatcccc tatggtgcac tctcagtaca atctgctctg atgcc
//
